>Addgene plasmid #244970 | pRRL_CMVp-EGFP | addgene full sequence | sequence record 490863 | Addgene NGS Result
AGCTTAATGTAGTCTTATGCAATACTCTTGTAGTCTTGCAACATGGTAACGATGAGTTAGCAACATGCCT
TACAAGGAGAGAAAAAGCACCGTGCATGCCGATTGGTGGAAGTAAGGTGGTACGATCGTGCCTTATTAGG
AAGGCAACAGACGGGTCTGACATGGATTGGACGAACCACTGAATTGCCGCATTGCAGAGATATTGTATTT
AAGTGCCTAGCTCGATACATAAACGGGTCTCTCTGGTTAGACCAGATCTGAGCCTGGGAGCTCTCTGGCT
AACTAGGGAACCCACTGCTTAAGCCTCAATAAAGCTTGCCTTGAGTGCTTCAAGTAGTGTGTGCCCGTCT
GTTGTGTGACTCTGGTAACTAGAGATCCCTCAGACCCTTTTAGTCAGTGTGGAAAATCTCTAGCAGTGGC
GCCCGAACAGGGACTTGAAAGCGAAAGGGAAACCAGAGGAGCTCTCTCGACGCAGGACTCGGCTTGCTGA
AGCGCGCACGGCAAGAGGCGAGGGGCGGCGACTGGTGAGTACGCCAAAAATTTTGACTAGCGGAGGCTAG
AAGGAGAGAGATGGGTGCGAGAGCGTCAGTATTAAGCGGGGGAGAATTAGATCGCGATGGGAAAAAATTC
GGTTAAGGCCAGGGGGAAAGAAAAAATATAAATTAAAACATATAGTATGGGCAAGCAGGGAGCTAGAACG
ATTCGCAGTTAATCCTGGCCTGTTAGAAACATCAGAAGGCTGTAGACAAATACTGGGACAGCTACAACCA
TCCCTTCAGACAGGATCAGAAGAACTTAGATCATTATATAATACAGTAGCAACCCTCTATTGTGTGCATC
AAAGGATAGAGATAAAAGACACCAAGGAAGCTTTAGACAAGATAGAGGAAGAGCAAAACAAAAGTAAGAC
CACCGCACAGCAAGCGGCCGCTGATCTTCAGACCTGGAGGAGGAGATATGAGGGACAATTGGAGAAGTGA
ATTATATAAATATAAAGTAGTAAAAATTGAACCATTAGGAGTAGCACCCACCAAGGCAAAGAGAAGAGTG
GTGCAGAGAGAAAAAAGAGCAGTGGGAATAGGAGCTTTGTTCCTTGGGTTCTTGGGAGCAGCAGGAAGCA
CTATGGGCGCAGCGTCAATGACGCTGACGGTACAGGCCAGACAATTATTGTCTGGTATAGTGCAGCAGCA
GAACAATTTGCTGAGGGCTATTGAGGCGCAACAGCATCTGTTGCAACTCACAGTCTGGGGCATCAAGCAG
CTCCAGGCAAGAATCCTGGCTGTGGAAAGATACCTAAAGGATCAACAGCTCCTGGGGATTTGGGGTTGCT
CTGGAAAACTCATTTGCACCACTGCTGTGCCTTGGAATGCTAGTTGGAGTAATAAATCTCTGGAACAGAT
TTGGAATCACACGACCTGGATGGAGTGGGACAGAGAAATTAACAATTACACAAGCTTAATACACTCCTTA
ATTGAAGAATCGCAAAACCAGCAAGAAAAGAATGAACAAGAATTATTGGAATTAGATAAATGGGCAAGTT
TGTGGAATTGGTTTAACATAACAAATTGGCTGTGGTATATAAAATTATTCATAATGATAGTAGGAGGCTT
GGTAGGTTTAAGAATAGTTTTTGCTGTACTTTCTATAGTGAATAGAGTTAGGCAGGGATATTCACCATTA
TCGTTTCAGACCCACCTCCCAACCCCGAGGGGACCCGACAGGCCCGAAGGAATAGAAGAAGAAGGTGGAG
AGAGAGACAGAGACAGATCCATTCGATTAGTGAACGGATCTCGACGGTATCGGTTAACTTTTAAAAGAAA
AGGGGGGATTGGGGGGTACAGTGCAGGGGAAAGAATAGTAGACATAATAGCAACAGACATACAAACTAAA
GAATTACAAAAACAAATTACAAAAATTCAAAATTTTATCGATCACGAGACTAGCCATAGTAATCAATTAC
GGGGTCATTAGTTCATAGCCCATATATGGAGTTCCGCGTTACATAACTTACGGTAAATGGCCCGCCTGGC
TGACCGCCCAACGACCCCCGCCCATTGACGTCAATAATGACGTATGTTCCCATAGTAACGCCAATAGGGA
CTTTCCATTGACGTCAATGGGTGGAGTATTTACGGTAAACTGCCCACTTGGCAGTACATCAAGTGTATCA
TATGCCAAGTACGCCCCCTATTGACGTCAATGACGGTAAATGGCCCGCCTGGCATTATGCCCAGTACATG
ACCTTATGGGACTTTCCTACTTGGCAGTACATCTACGTATTAGTCATCGCTATTACCATGGTGATGCGGT
TTTGGCAGTACATCAATGGGCGTGGATAGCGGTTTGACTCACGGGGATTTCCAAGTCTCCACCCCATTGA
CGTCAATGGGAGTTTGTTTTGGCACCAAAATCAACGGGACTTTCCAAAATGTCGTAACAACTCCGCCCCA
TTGACGCAAATGGGCGGTAGGCGTGTACGGTGGGAGGTCTATATAAGCAGAGCTCTCTGGCTAACTGTCG
GGATCAACAAGTTTGTACAAAAAAGCAGGCTTCGAAGGAGATATCGCCACCATGGTGAGCAAGGGCGAGG
AGCTGTTCACCGGGGTGGTGCCCATCCTGGTCGAGCTGGACGGCGACGTAAACGGCCACAAGTTCAGCGT
GTCCGGCGAGGGCGAGGGCGATGCCACCTACGGCAAGCTGACCCTGAAGTTCATCTGCACCACCGGCAAG
CTGCCCGTGCCCTGGCCCACCCTCGTGACCACCCTGACCTACGGCGTGCAGTGCTTCAGCCGCTACCCCG
ACCACATGAAGCAGCACGACTTCTTCAAGTCCGCCATGCCCGAAGGCTACGTCCAGGAGCGCACCATCTT
CTTCAAGGACGACGGCAACTACAAGACCCGCGCCGAGGTGAAGTTCGAGGGCGACACCCTGGTGAACCGC
ATCGAGCTGAAGGGCATCGACTTCAAGGAGGACGGCAACATCCTGGGGCACAAGCTGGAGTACAACTACA
ACAGCCACAACGTCTATATCATGGCCGACAAGCAGAAGAACGGCATCAAGGTGAACTTCAAGATCCGCCA
CAACATCGAGGACGGCAGCGTGCAGCTCGCCGACCACTACCAGCAGAACACCCCCATCGGCGACGGCCCC
GTGCTGCTGCCCGACAACCACTACCTGAGCACCCAGTCCGCCCTGAGCAAAGACCCCAACGAGAAGCGCG
ATCACATGGTCCTGCTGGAGTTCGTGACCGCCGCCGGGATCACTCTCGGCATGGACGAGCTGTACAAGTA
AAGGGCGAATTCCAGCACACTGGCGGCCGTTACTAGTGTCGACAATCAACCTCTGGATTACAAAATTTGT
GAAAGATTGACTGGTATTCTTAACTATGTTGCTCCTTTTACGCTATGTGGATACGCTGCTTTAATGCCTT
TGTATCATGCTATTGCTTCCCGTATGGCTTTCATTTTCTCCTCCTTGTATAAATCCTGGTTGCTGTCTCT
TTATGAGGAGTTGTGGCCCGTTGTCAGGCAACGTGGCGTGGTGTGCACTGTGTTTGCTGACGCAACCCCC
ACTGGTTGGGGCATTGCCACCACCTGTCAGCTCCTTTCCGGGACTTTCGCTTTCCCCCTCCCTATTGCCA
CGGCGGAACTCATCGCCGCCTGCCTTGCCCGCTGCTGGACAGGGGCTCGGCTGTTGGGCACTGACAATTC
CGTGGTGTTGTCGGGGAAGCTGACGTCCTTTCCATGGCTGCTCGCCTGTGTTGCCACCTGGATTCTGCGC
GGGACGTCCTTCTGCTACGTCCCTTCGGCCCTCAATCCAGCGGACCTTCCTTCCCGCGGCCTGCTGCCGG
CTCTGCGGCCTCTTCCGCGTCTTCGCCTTCGCCCTCAGACGAGTCGGATCTCCCTTTGGGCCGCCTCCCC
GCCTGGAATTCGAGCTCGGTACCTTTAAGACCAATGACTTACAAGGCAGCTGTAGATCTTAGCCACTTTT
TAAAAGAAAAGGGGGGACTGGAAGGGCTAATTCACTCCCAACGAAGACAAGATCTGCTTTTTGCTTGTAC
TGGGTCTCTCTGGTTAGACCAGATCTGAGCCTGGGAGCTCTCTGGCTAACTAGGGAACCCACTGCTTAAG
CCTCAATAAAGCTTGCCTTGAGTGCTTCAAGTAGTGTGTGCCCGTCTGTTGTGTGACTCTGGTAACTAGA
GATCCCTCAGACCCTTTTAGTCAGTGTGGAAAATCTCTAGCAGTAGTAGTTCATGTCATCTTATTATTCA
GTATTTATAACTTGCAAAGAAATGAATATCAGAGAGTGAGAGGAACTTGTTTATTGCAGCTTATAATGGT
TACAAATAAAGCAATAGCATCACAAATTTCACAAATAAAGCATTTTTTTCACTGCATTCTAGTTGTGGTT
TGTCCAAACTCATCAATGTATCTTATCATGTCTGGCTCTAGCTATCCCGCCCCTAACTCCGCCCATCCCG
CCCCTAACTCCGCCCAGTTCCGCCCATTCTCCGCCCCATGGCTGACTAATTTTTTTTATTTATGCAGAGG
CCGAGGCCGCCTCGGCCTCTGAGCTATTCCAGAAGTAGTGAGGAGGCTTTTTTGGAGGCCTAGGGACGTA
CCCAATTCGCCCTATAGTGAGTCGTATTACGCGCGCTCACTGGCCGTCGTTTTACAACGTCGTGACTGGG
AAAACCCTGGCGTTACCCAACTTAATCGCCTTGCAGCACATCCCCCTTTCGCCAGCTGGCGTAATAGCGA
AGAGGCCCGCACCGATCGCCCTTCCCAACAGTTGCGCAGCCTGAATGGCGAATGGG
[124 nt withheld, positions 4817-4940]
C
[91 nt withheld, positions 4942-5032]
A
[49 nt withheld, positions 5034-5082]
CCTTTGACGTTGGAGTCCACGTTCTTT
[37 nt withheld, positions 5110-5146]
ACCCTATCTCGGTCTATTCTTTTGATTTATAAGGGATTTTGCCGATTTCGGCCTATTGGTTAAAAAATGA
GCTGATTTAACAAAAATTTAACGCGAATTTTAACAAAATATTAACGCTTACAATTTAGGTGGCACTTTTC
GGGGAAATGTGCGCGGAACCCCTATTTGTTTATTTTTCTAAATACATTCAAATATGTATCCGCTCATGAG
ACAATAACCCTGATAAATGCTTCAATAATATTGAAAAAGGAAGAGTATGAGTATTCAACATTTCCGTGTC
GCCCTTATTCCCTTTTTTGCGGCATTTTGCCTTCCTGTTTTTGCTCACCCAGAAACGCTGGTGAAAGTAA
AAGATGCTGAAGATCAGTTGGGTGCACGAGTGGGTTACATCGAACTGGATCTCAACAGCGGTAAGATCCT
TGAGAGTTTTCGCCCCGAAGAACGTTTTCCAATGATGAGCACTTTTAAAGTTCTGCTATGTGGCGCGGTA
TTATCCCGTATTGACGCCGGGCAAGAGCAACTCGGTCGCCGCATACACTATTCTCAGAATGACTTGGTTG
AGTACTCACCAGTCACAGAAAAGCATCTTACGGATGGCATGACAGTAAGAGAATTATGCAGTGCTGCCAT
AACCATGAGTGATAACACTGCGGCCAACTTACTTCTGACAACGATCGGAGGACCGAAGGAGCTAACCGCT
TTTTTGCACAACATGGGGGATCATGTAACTCGCCTTGATCGTTGGGAACCGGAGCTGAATGAAGCCATAC
CAAACGACGAGCGTGACACCACGATGCCTGTAGCAATGGCAACAACGTTGCGCAAACTATTAACTGGCGA
ACTACTTACTCTAGCTTCCCGGCAACAATTAATAGACTGGATGGAGGCGGATAAAGTTGCAGGACCACTT
CTGCGCTCGGCCCTTCCGGCTGGCTGGTTTATTGCTGATAAATCTGGAGCCGGTGAGCGTGGGTCTCGCG
GTATCATTGCAGCACTGGGGCCAGATGGTAAGCCCTCCCGTATCGTAGTTATCTACACGACGGGGAGTCA
GGCAACTATGGATGAACGAAATAGACAGATCGCTGAGATAGGTGCCTCACTGATTAAGCATTGGTAACTG
TCAGACCAAGTTTACTCATATATACTTTAGATTGATTTAAAACTTCATTTTTAATTTAAAAGGATCTAGG
TGAAGATCCTTTTTGATAATCTCATGACCAAAATCCCTTAACGTGAGTTTTCGTTCCACTGAGCGTCAGA
CCCCGTAGAAAAGATCAAAGGATCTTCTTGAGATCCTTTTTTTCTGCGCGTAATCTGCTGCTTGCAAACA
AAAAAACCACCGCTACCAGCGGTGGTTTGTTTGCCGGATCAAGAGCTACCAACTCTTTTTCCGAAGGTAA
CTGGCTTCAGCAGAGCGCAGATACCAAATACTGTTCTTCTAGTGTAGCCGTAGTTAGGCCACCACTTCAA
GAACTCTGTAGCACCGCCTACATACCTCGCTCTGCTAATCCTGTTACCAGTGGCTGCTGCCAGTGGCGAT
AAGTCGTGTCTTACCGGGTTGGACTCAAGACGATAGTTACCGGATAAGGCGCAGCGGTCGGGCTGAACGG
GGGGTTCGTGCACACAGCCCAGCTTGGAGCGAACGACCTACACCGAACTGAGATACCTACAGCGTGAGCT
ATGAGAAAGCGCCACGCTTCCCGAAGGGAGAAAGGCGGACAGGTATCCGGTAAGCGGCAGGGTCGGAACA
GGAGAGCGCACGAGGGAGCTTCCAGGGGGAAACGCCTGGTATCTTTATAGTCCTGTCGGGTTTCGCCACC
TCTGACTTGAGCGTCGATTTTTGTGATGCTCGTCAGGGGGGCGGAGCCTATGGAAAAACGCCAGCAACGC
GGCCTTTTTACGGTTCCTGGCCTTTTGCTGGCCTTTTGCTCACATGTTCTTTCCTGCGTTATCCCCTGAT
TCTGTGGATAACCGTATTACCGCCTTTGAGTGAGCTGATACCGCTCGCCGCAGCCGAACGACCGAGCGCA
GCGAGTCAGTGAGCGAGGAAGCGGAAGAGCGCCCAATACGCAAACCGCCTCTCCCCGCGCGTTGGCCGAT
TCATTAATGCAGCTGGCACGACAGGTTTCCCGACTGGAAAGCGGGCAGTGAGCGCAACGCAATTAATGTG
AGTTAGCTCACTCATTAGGCACCCCAGGCTTTACACTTTATGCTTCCGGCTCGTATGTTGTGTGGAATTG
TGAGCGGATAACAATTTCACACAGGAAACAGCTATGACCATGATTACGCCAAGCGCGCAATTAACCCTCA
CTAAAGGGAACAAAAGCTGGAGCTGCA
Features (pLannotate 1.2.2; 27 found; start..end, strand, type, name):
      8..234     +  promoter       RSV promoter: Rous sarcoma virus enhancer/promoter
    235..415     +  LTR            5' LTR (truncated): truncated 5' long terminal repeat (LTR) from HIV-1
    462..587     +  misc_feature   HIV-1 Ψ: packaging signal of human immunodeficiency virus type 1
    571..934     +  CDS            HIV-1 gag (fragment): gag protein from human immunodeficiency virus 1; gag
   1080..1313    +  misc_feature   RRE: The Rev response element (RRE) of HIV-1 allows for Rev-dependent mRNA export from the nucleus to the cytoplasm.
   1690..1790    +  CDS            Rev (fragment): human immunodeficiency virus 1 (HIV-1) Rev protein; rev; enhances nuclear export of unspliced and incompletely spliced viral mRNAs
   1809..1926    +  misc_feature   cPPT/CTS: central polypurine tract and central termination sequence of HIV-1
   1997..2300    +  enhancer       CMV enhancer: human cytomegalovirus immediate early enhancer
   2301..2504    +  promoter       CMV promoter: human cytomegalovirus (CMV) immediate early promoter
   2527..2551    +  protein_bind   attB1: mutant version of attB; recombination site for the Gateway® BP reaction BP Clonase™
   2572..3291    +  CDS            EGFP: the original enhanced GFP (Yang et al., 1996) mammalian codon-optimized
   3334..3922    +  misc_feature   WPRE: woodchuck hepatitis virus posttranscriptional regulatory element
   3939..4007    +  CDS            nef (fragment): NEF_HV1Z2 - Experimental evidence at protein level: Swiss-Prot protein existence level 1. Extracellular Nef protein targets CD4(+) T-lymphocytes for apoptosis by interacting with CXCR4 surface receptors. From Human immunodeficiency virus type 1 group M subtype D (isolate Z2/CDC-Z34) (HIV-1).
   4009..4242    +  LTR            3' LTR (ΔU3): self-inactivating 3' long terminal repeat (LTR) from HIV-1
   4314..4435    +  polyA_signal   SV40 poly(A) signal: SV40 polyadenylation signal
   4475..4610    +  rep_origin     SV40 ori: SV40 origin of replication
   4631..4649    -  promoter       T7 promoter: promoter for bacteriophage T7 RNA polymerase
   4657..4812    +  CDS            lacZα (fragment): LacZα fragment of β-galactosidase; lacZ fragment
   4817..5245    +  rep_origin     f1 ori (sequence partly withheld): f1 bacteriophage origin of replication; arrow indicates direction of (+) strand synthesis
   5298..5402    +  promoter       AmpR promoter: bla
   5403..6263    +  CDS            AmpR: β-lactamase; bla; confers resistance to ampicillin, carbenicillin, and related antibiotics
   6434..7022    +  rep_origin     ori: high-copy-number ColE1/pMB1/pBR322/pUC origin of replication
   7205..7297    +  CDS            lacI (fragment): lac repressor; lacI; The lac repressor binds to the lac operator to inhibit transcription in E. coli. This inhibition can be relieved by adding lactose or isopropyl-β-D-thiogalactopyranoside (IPTG).
   7310..7331    +  protein_bind   CAP binding site: CAP binding activates transcription in the presence of cAMP. E. coli catabolite activator protein
   7346..7376    +  promoter       lac promoter: promoter for the E. coli lac operon
   7384..7400    +  protein_bind   lac operator: The lac repressor binds to the lac operator to inhibit transcription in E. coli. This inhibition can be relieved by adding lactose or isopropyl-β-D-thiogalactopyranoside (IPTG). lac repressor encoded by lacI
   7445..7463    +  promoter       T3 promoter: promoter for bacteriophage T3 RNA polymerase
