>Addgene plasmid #244970 | pRRL_CMVp-EGFP Sequencing Result | analyzer sequence | sequence record 486777
AGCTTAATGTAGTCTTATGCAATACTCTTGTAGTCTTGCAACATGGTAACGATGAGTTAGCAACATGCCT
TACAAGGAGAGAAAAAGCACCGTGCATGCCGATTGGTGGAAGTAAGGTGGTACGATCGTGCCTTATTAGG
AAGGCAACAGACGGGTCTGACATGGATTGGACGAACCACTGAATTGCCGCATTGCAGAGATATTGTATTT
AAGTGCCTAGCTCGATACATAAACGGGTCTCTCTGGTTAGACCAGATCTGAGCCTGGGAGCTCTCTGGCT
AACTAGGGAACCCACTGCTTAAGCCTCAATAAAGCTTGCCTTGAGTGCTTCAAGTAGTGTGTGCCCGTCT
GTTGTGTGACTCTGGTAACTAGAGATCCCTCAGACCCTTTTAGTCAGTGTGGAAAATCTCTAGCAGTGGC
GCCCGAACAGGGACTTGAAAGCGAAAGGGAAACCAGAGGAGCTCTCTCGACGCAGGACTCGGCTTGCTGA
AGCGCGCACGGCAAGAGGCGAGGGGCGGCGACTGGTGAGTACGCCAAAAATTTTGACTAGCGGAGGCTAG
AAGGAGAGAGATGGGTGCGAGAGCGTCAGTATTAAGCGGGGGAGAATTAGATCGCGATGGGAAAAAATTC
GGTTAAGGCCAGGGGGAAAGAAAAAATATAAATTAAAACATATAGTATGGGCAAGCAGGGAGCTAGAACG
ATTCGCAGTTAATCCTGGCCTGTTAGAAACATCAGAAGGCTGTAGACAAATACTGGGACAGCTACAACCA
TCCCTTCAGACAGGATCAGAAGAACTTAGATCATTATATAATACAGTAGCAACCCTCTATTGTGTGCATC
AAAGGATAGAGATAAAAGACACCAAGGAAGCTTTAGACAAGATAGAGGAAGAGCAAAACAAAAGTAAGAC
CACCGCACAGCAAGCGGCCGCTGATCTTCAGACCTGGAGGAGGAGATATGAGGGACAATTGGAGAAGTGA
ATTATATAAATATAAAGTAGTAAAAATTGAACCATTAGGAGTAGCACCCACCAAGGCAAAGAGAAGAGTG
GTGCAGAGAGAAAAAAGAGCAGTGGGAATAGGAGCTTTGTTCCTTGGGTTCTTGGGAGCAGCAGGAAGCA
CTATGGGCGCAGCGTCAATGACGCTGACGGTACAGGCCAGACAATTATTGTCTGGTATAGTGCAGCAGCA
GAACAATTTGCTGAGGGCTATTGAGGCGCAACAGCATCTGTTGCAACTCACAGTCTGGGGCATCAAGCAG
CTCCAGGCAAGAATCCTGGCTGTGGAAAGATACCTAAAGGATCAACAGCTCCTGGGGATTTGGGGTTGCT
CTGGAAAACTCATTTGCACCACTGCTGTGCCTTGGAATGCTAGTTGGAGTAATAAATCTCTGGAACAGAT
TTGGAATCACACGACCTGGATGGAGTGGGACAGAGAAATTAACAATTACACAAGCTTAATACACTCCTTA
ATTGAAGAATCGCAAAACCAGCAAGAAAAGAATGAACAAGAATTATTGGAATTAGATAAATGGGCAAGTT
TGTGGAATTGGTTTAACATAACAAATTGGCTGTGGTATATAAAATTATTCATAATGATAGTAGGAGGCTT
GGTAGGTTTAAGAATAGTTTTTGCTGTACTTTCTATAGTGAATAGAGTTAGGCAGGGATATTCACCATTA
TCGTTTCAGACCCACCTCCCAACCCCGAGGGGACCCGACAGGCCCGAAGGAATAGAAGAAGAAGGTGGAG
AGAGAGACAGAGACAGATCCATTCGATTAGTGAACGGATCTCGACGGTATCGGTTAACTTTTAAAAGAAA
AGGGGGGATTGGGGGGTACAGTGCAGGGGAAAGAATAGTAGACATAATAGCAACAGACATACAAACTAAA
GAATTACAAAAACAAATTACAAAAATTCAAAATTTTATCGATCACGAGACTAGCCATAGTAATCAATTAC
GGGGTCATAGTTCATAGCCCATATATGGAGTTCCGCGTTACATAACTTACGGTAAATGGCCCGCCTGGCT
GACCGCCCAACGACCCCCGCCCATTGACGTCAATAATGACGTATGTTCCCATAGTAACGCCAATAGGGAC
TTTCCATTGACGTCAATGGGTGGAGTATTTACGGTAAACTGCCCACTTGGCAGTACATCAAGTGTATCAT
ATGCCAAGTACGCCCCCTATTGACGTCAATGACGGTAAATGGCCCGCCTGGCATTATGCCCAGTACATGA
CCTTATGGGACTTTCCTACTTGGCAGTACATCTACGTATTAGTCATCGCTATTACCATGGTGATGCGGTT
TTGGCAGTACATCAATGGGCGTGGATAGCGGTTTGACTCACGGGGATTTCCAAGTCTCCACCCCATTGAC
GTCAATGGGAGTTTGTTTTGGCACCAAAATCAACGGGACTTTCCAAAATGTCGTAACAACTCCGCCCCAT
TGACGCAAATGGGCGGTAGGCGTGTACGGTGGGAGGTCTATATAAGCAGAGCTCTCTGGCTAACTGTCGG
GATCAACAAGTTTGTACAAAAAAGCAGGCTTCGAAGGAGATATCGCCACCATGGTGAGCAAGGGCGAGGA
GCTGTTCACCGGGGTGGTGCCCATCCTGGTCGAGCTGGACGGCGACGTAAACGGCCACAAGTTCAGCGTG
TCCGGCGAGGGCGAGGGCGATGCCACCTACGGCAAGCTGACCCTGAAGTTCATCTGCACCACCGGCAAGC
TGCCCGTGCCCTGGCCCACCCTCGTGACCACCCTGACCTACGGCGTGCAGTGCTTCAGCCGCTACCCCGA
CCACATGAAGCAGCACGACTTCTTCAAGTCCGCCATGCCCGAAGGCTACGTCCAGGAGCGCACCATCTTC
TTCAAGGACGACGGCAACTACAAGACCCGCGCCGAGGTGAAGTTCGAGGGCGACACCCTGGTGAACCGCA
TCGAGCTGAAGGGCATCGACTTCAAGGAGGACGGCAACATCCTGGGGCACAAGCTGGAGTACAACTACAA
CAGCCACAACGTCTATATCATGGCCGACAAGCAGAAGAACGGCATCAAGGTGAACTTCAAGATCCGCCAC
AACATCGAGGACGGCAGCGTGCAGCTCGCCGACCACTACCAGCAGAACACCCCCATCGGCGACGGCCCCG
TGCTGCTGCCCGACAACCACTACCTGAGCACCCAGTCCGCCCTGAGCAAAGACCCCAACGAGAAGCGCGA
TCACATGGTCCTGCTGGAGTTCGTGACCGCCGCCGGGATCACTCTCGGCATGGACGAGCTGTACAAGTAA
AGGGCGAATTCCAGCACACTGGCGGCCGTTACTAGTGTCGACAATCAACCTCTGGATTACAAAATTTGTG
AAAGATTGACTGGTATTCTTAACTATGTTGCTCCTTTTACGCTATGTGGATACGCTGCTTTAATGCCTTT
GTATCATGCTATTGCTTCCCGTATGGCTTTCATTTTCTCCTCCTTGTATAAATCCTGGTTGCTGTCTCTT
TATGAGGAGTTGTGGCCCGTTGTCAGGCAACGTGGCGTGGTGTGCACTGTGTTTGCTGACGCAACCCCCA
CTGGTTGGGGCATTGCCACCACCTGTCAGCTCCTTTCCGGGACTTTCGCTTTCCCCCTCCCTATTGCCAC
GGCGGAACTCATCGCCGCCTGCCTTGCCCGCTGCTGGACAGGGGCTCGGCTGTTGGGCACTGACAATTCC
GTGGTGTTGTCGGGGAAGCTGACGTCCTTTCCATGGCTGCTCGCCTGTGTTGCCACCTGGATTCTGCGCG
GGACGTCCTTCTGCTACGTCCCTTCGGCCCTCAATCCAGCGGACCTTCCTTCCCGCGGCCTGCTGCCGGC
TCTGCGGCCTCTTCCGCGTCTTCGCCTTCGCCCTCAGACGAGTCGGATCTCCCTTTGGGCCGCCTCCCCG
CCTGGAATTCGAGCTCGGTACCTTTAAGACCAATGACTTACAAGGCAGCTGTAGATCTTAGCCACTTTTT
AAAAGAAAAGGGGGGACTGGAAGGGCTAATTCACTCCCAACGAAGACAAGATCTGCTTTTTGCTTGTACT
GGGTCTCTCTGGTTAGACCAGATCTGAGCCTGGGAGCTCTCTGGCTAACTAGGGAACCCACTGCTTAAGC
CTCAATAAAGCTTGCCTTGAGTGCTTCAAGTAGTGTGTGCCCGTCTGTTGTGTGACTCTGGTAACTAGAG
ATCCCTCAGACCCTTTTAGTCAGTGTGGAAAATCTCTAGCAGTAGTAGTTCATGTCATCTTATTATTCAG
TATTTATAACTTGCAAAGAAATGAATATCAGAGAGTGAGAGGAACTTGTTTATTGCAGCTTATAATGGTT
ACAAATAAAGCAATAGCATCACAAATTTCACAAATAAAGCATTTTTTTCACTGCATTCTAGTTGTGGTTT
GTCCAAACTCATCAATGTATCTTATCATGTCTGGCTCTAGCTATCCCGCCCCTAACTCCGCCCATCCCGC
CCCTAACTCCGCCCAGTTCCGCCCATTCTCCGCCCCATGGCTGACTAATTTTTTTTATTTATGCAGAGGC
CGAGGCCGCCTCGGCCTCTGAGCTATTCCAGAAGTAGTGAGGAGGCTTTTTTGGAGGCCTAGGGACGTAC
CCAATTCGCCCTATAGTGAGTCGTATTACGCGCGCTCACTGGCCGTCGTTTTACAACGTCGTGACTGGGA
AAACCCTGGCGTTACCCAACTTAATCGCCTTGCAGCACATCCCCCTTTCGCCAGCTGGCGTAATAGCGAA
GAGGCCCGCACCGATCGCCCTTCCCAACAGTTGCGCAGCCTGAATGGCGAATGGG
[124 nt withheld, positions 4816-4939]
C
[91 nt withheld, positions 4941-5031]
A
[49 nt withheld, positions 5033-5081]
CCTTTGACGTTGGAGTCCACGTTCTTT
[37 nt withheld, positions 5109-5145]
ACCCTATCTCGGTCTATTCTTTTGATTTATAAGGGATTTTGCCGATTTCGGCCTATTGGTTAAAAAATGA
GCTGATTTAACAAAAATTTAACGCGAATTTTAACAAAATATTAACGCTTACAATTTAGGTGGCACTTTTC
GGGGAAATGTGCGCGGAACCCCTATTTGTTTATTTTTCTAAATACATTCAAATATGTATCCGCTCATGAG
ACAATAACCCTGATAAATGCTTCAATAATATTGAAAAAGGAAGAGTATGAGTATTCAACATTTCCGTGTC
GCCCTTATTCCCTTTTTTGCGGCATTTTGCCTTCCTGTTTTTGCTCACCCAGAAACGCTGGTGAAAGTAA
AAGATGCTGAAGATCAGTTGGGTGCACGAGTGGGTTACATCGAACTGGATCTCAACAGCGGTAAGATCCT
TGAGAGTTTTCGCCCCGAAGAACGTTTTCCAATGATGAGCACTTTTAAAGTTCTGCTATGTGGCGCGGTA
TTATCCCGTATTGACGCCGGGCAAGAGCAACTCGGTCGCCGCATACACTATTCTCAGAATGACTTGGTTG
AGTACTCACCAGTCACAGAAAAGCATCTTACGGATGGCATGACAGTAAGAGAATTATGCAGTGCTGCCAT
AACCATGAGTGATAACACTGCGGCCAACTTACTTCTGACAACGATCGGAGGACCGAAGGAGCTAACCGCT
TTTTTGCACAACATGGGGGATCATGTAACTCGCCTTGATCGTTGGGAACCGGAGCTGAATGAAGCCATAC
CAAACGACGAGCGTGACACCACGATGCCTGTAGCAATGGCAACAACGTTGCGCAAACTATTAACTGGCGA
ACTACTTACTCTAGCTTCCCGGCAACAATTAATAGACTGGATGGAGGCGGATAAAGTTGCAGGACCACTT
CTGCGCTCGGCCCTTCCGGCTGGCTGGTTTATTGCTGATAAATCTGGAGCCGGTGAGCGTGGGTCTCGCG
GTATCATTGCAGCACTGGGGCCAGATGGTAAGCCCTCCCGTATCGTAGTTATCTACACGACGGGGAGTCA
GGCAACTATGGATGAACGAAATAGACAGATCGCTGAGATAGGTGCCTCACTGATTAAGCATTGGTAACTG
TCAGACCAAGTTTACTCATATATACTTTAGATTGATTTAAAACTTCATTTTTAATTTAAAAGGATCTAGG
TGAAGATCCTTTTTGATAATCTCATGACCAAAATCCCTTAACGTGAGTTTTCGTTCCACTGAGCGTCAGA
CCCCGTAGAAAAGATCAAAGGATCTTCTTGAGATCCTTTTTTTCTGCGCGTAATCTGCTGCTTGCAAACA
AAAAAACCACCGCTACCAGCGGTGGTTTGTTTGCCGGATCAAGAGCTACCAACTCTTTTTCCGAAGGTAA
CTGGCTTCAGCAGAGCGCAGATACCAAATACTGTTCTTCTAGTGTAGCCGTAGTTAGGCCACCACTTCAA
GAACTCTGTAGCACCGCCTACATACCTCGCTCTGCTAATCCTGTTACCAGTGGCTGCTGCCAGTGGCGAT
AAGTCGTGTCTTACCGGGTTGGACTCAAGACGATAGTTACCGGATAAGGCGCAGCGGTCGGGCTGAACGG
GGGGTTCGTGCACACAGCCCAGCTTGGAGCGAACGACCTACACCGAACTGAGATACCTACAGCGTGAGCT
ATGAGAAAGCGCCACGCTTCCCGAAGGGAGAAAGGCGGACAGGTATCCGGTAAGCGGCAGGGTCGGAACA
GGAGAGCGCACGAGGGAGCTTCCAGGGGGAAACGCCTGGTATCTTTATAGTCCTGTCGGGTTTCGCCACC
TCTGACTTGAGCGTCGATTTTTGTGATGCTCGTCAGGGGGGCGGAGCCTATGGAAAAACGCCAGCAACGC
GGCCTTTTTACGGTTCCTGGCCTTTTGCTGGCCTTTTGCTCACATGTTCTTTCCTGCGTTATCCCCTGAT
TCTGTGGATAACCGTATTACCGCCTTTGAGTGAGCTGATACCGCTCGCCGCAGCCGAACGACCGAGCGCA
GCGAGTCAGTGAGCGAGGAAGCGGAAGAGCGCCCAATACGCAAACCGCCTCTCCCCGCGCGTTGGCCGAT
TCATTAATGCAGCTGGCACGACAGGTTTCCCGACTGGAAAGCGGGCAGTGAGCGCAACGCAATTAATGTG
AGTTAGCTCACTCATTAGGCACCCCAGGCTTTACACTTTATGCTTCCGGCTCGTATGTTGTGTGGAATTG
TGAGCGGATAACAATTTCACACAGGAAACAGCTATGACCATGATTACGCCAAGCGCGCAATTAACCCTCA
CTAAAGGGAACAAAAGCTGGAGCTGCA
Features (pLannotate 1.2.2; 27 found; start..end, strand, type, name):
      8..234     +  promoter       RSV promoter: Rous sarcoma virus enhancer/promoter
    235..415     +  LTR            5' LTR (truncated): truncated 5' long terminal repeat (LTR) from HIV-1
    462..587     +  misc_feature   HIV-1 Ψ: packaging signal of human immunodeficiency virus type 1
    571..934     +  CDS            HIV-1 gag (fragment): gag protein from human immunodeficiency virus 1; gag
   1080..1313    +  misc_feature   RRE: The Rev response element (RRE) of HIV-1 allows for Rev-dependent mRNA export from the nucleus to the cytoplasm.
   1690..1790    +  CDS            Rev (fragment): human immunodeficiency virus 1 (HIV-1) Rev protein; rev; enhances nuclear export of unspliced and incompletely spliced viral mRNAs
   1809..1926    +  misc_feature   cPPT/CTS: central polypurine tract and central termination sequence of HIV-1
   1996..2299    +  enhancer       CMV enhancer: human cytomegalovirus immediate early enhancer
   2300..2503    +  promoter       CMV promoter: human cytomegalovirus (CMV) immediate early promoter
   2526..2550    +  protein_bind   attB1: mutant version of attB; recombination site for the Gateway® BP reaction BP Clonase™
   2571..3290    +  CDS            EGFP: the original enhanced GFP (Yang et al., 1996) mammalian codon-optimized
   3333..3921    +  misc_feature   WPRE: woodchuck hepatitis virus posttranscriptional regulatory element
   3938..4006    +  CDS            nef (fragment): NEF_HV1Z2 - Experimental evidence at protein level: Swiss-Prot protein existence level 1. Extracellular Nef protein targets CD4(+) T-lymphocytes for apoptosis by interacting with CXCR4 surface receptors. From Human immunodeficiency virus type 1 group M subtype D (isolate Z2/CDC-Z34) (HIV-1).
   4008..4241    +  LTR            3' LTR (ΔU3): self-inactivating 3' long terminal repeat (LTR) from HIV-1
   4313..4434    +  polyA_signal   SV40 poly(A) signal: SV40 polyadenylation signal
   4474..4609    +  rep_origin     SV40 ori: SV40 origin of replication
   4630..4648    -  promoter       T7 promoter: promoter for bacteriophage T7 RNA polymerase
   4656..4811    +  CDS            lacZα (fragment): LacZα fragment of β-galactosidase; lacZ fragment
   4816..5244    +  rep_origin     f1 ori (sequence partly withheld): f1 bacteriophage origin of replication; arrow indicates direction of (+) strand synthesis
   5297..5401    +  promoter       AmpR promoter: bla
   5402..6262    +  CDS            AmpR: β-lactamase; bla; confers resistance to ampicillin, carbenicillin, and related antibiotics
   6433..7021    +  rep_origin     ori: high-copy-number ColE1/pMB1/pBR322/pUC origin of replication
   7204..7296    +  CDS            lacI (fragment): lac repressor; lacI; The lac repressor binds to the lac operator to inhibit transcription in E. coli. This inhibition can be relieved by adding lactose or isopropyl-β-D-thiogalactopyranoside (IPTG).
   7309..7330    +  protein_bind   CAP binding site: CAP binding activates transcription in the presence of cAMP. E. coli catabolite activator protein
   7345..7375    +  promoter       lac promoter: promoter for the E. coli lac operon
   7383..7399    +  protein_bind   lac operator: The lac repressor binds to the lac operator to inhibit transcription in E. coli. This inhibition can be relieved by adding lactose or isopropyl-β-D-thiogalactopyranoside (IPTG). lac repressor encoded by lacI
   7444..7462    +  promoter       T3 promoter: promoter for bacteriophage T3 RNA polymerase
