[The description below was written by a language model from this plasmid's Addgene catalogue record and pLannotate feature annotations shown in this document.]
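Description:
pRRL_CMVp-EGFP is a lentiviral transfer plasmid of about 7.5 kb, built on the pRRL backbone, that also works as a mammalian expression vector. It is maintained in E. coli through a high-copy ColE1/pUC-type origin and selected with ampicillin via the bla gene. An f1 origin, an SV40 origin, T7 and T3 promoters, and lac-region remnants (lacZα and lacI fragments, lac promoter and operator) are backbone carryovers.

The viral portion has a third-generation, self-inactivating layout. An RSV enhancer/promoter replaces the U3 region of a truncated HIV-1 5' LTR, so genomic RNA can be transcribed in packaging cells without Tat. This is followed by the Ψ packaging signal with a gag fragment, the Rev response element for nuclear export of unspliced RNA, and the cPPT/CTS, which aids nuclear import of the reverse-transcribed genome. The ΔU3 3' LTR inactivates LTR promoter activity after integration, leaving expression to the internal promoter, and an SV40 poly(A) signal lies downstream.

The payload is the human cytomegalovirus immediate-early enhancer and promoter driving mammalian codon-optimised EGFP, followed by a WPRE to boost transcript stability and expression. The CMV segment was amplified from pLX304 and inserted by Gibson assembly, which likely explains the residual Gateway attB1 site between promoter and reporter. The record notes XhoI and AgeI sites flanking the promoter, which would in principle allow promoter exchange. EGFP is listed as a tag, but it is the sole annotated payload coding sequence. The two sequence records are essentially identical, differing by one nucleotide upstream of the CMV enhancer. The associated work concerns epigenetic control of transgene expression in human stem cells, consistent with use as a CMV-driven fluorescent reporter.
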