Addgene plasmid #244970: pRRL_CMVp-EGFP
Purpose: Express EGFP under CMV promoter. Xho I-CMVp-AgeI-EGFP.
Depositing lab: Xinnan Wang. Depositing organization: Stanford University. Publication: Human stem cell-specific epigenetic signatures control transgene expression. Kwak CS, Oflaz FE, Qiu J, Wang X. Biochim Biophys Acta Gene Regul Mech. 2024 Dec;1867(4):195063. doi: 10.1016/j.bbagrm.2024.195063. Epub 2024 Oct 20. PubMed 39437851.
Backbone
  Vector backbone: pRRL
  Total vector size (bp): 7478
  Vector type: Mammalian Expression, Lentiviral
Growth in bacteria
  Bacterial resistance: Ampicillin, 100 μg/mL
  Growth temperature: 37°C
  Growth strain: NEB Stable
  Copy number: High Copy
Gene/Insert
  Gene/Insert name: CMVp-EGFP
  Species: H. sapiens (human)
  Insert size (bp): 1347
  Promoter: CMV
  Tag / fusion protein: EGFP (C terminal on insert)
  Cloning method: Gibson Cloning
  Sequencing primers: 5′ tatcgatcacgagactagccatagtaatcaattacggggtcattagttcatagc; 3′ ctcaccatggtggcgatatctccttcgaagcctgcttttttgtacaaacttgt
Resource information
  A portion of this plasmid was derived from a plasmid made by: pLX304 vector containing CMV promoter was a gift from Alice Y. Ting (Stanford University) and this was for amplification of CMV
Terms and licenses: Academic/Nonprofit Terms; Industry Terms: Not Available to Industry
How to cite: pRRL_CMVp-EGFP was a gift from Xinnan Wang (Addgene plasmid # 244970 ; http://n2t.net/addgene:244970 ; RRID:Addgene_244970)
